Features (pLannotate 1.2.2; 9 found; start..end, strand, type, name):
    126..230     +  promoter       AmpR promoter: bla
    221..301     -  CDS            int (fragment): INT2_ECOLX - Protein inferred from homology: Swiss-Prot protein existence level 3. Putative integrase believed to be involved in the insertion of antibiotic resistance genes into plasmids and transposons. From Escherichia coli.
    389..445     +  CDS            GmR (fragment): gentamycin acetyltransferase; aacC1; confers resistance to gentamycin
    452..1240    +  CDS            aadA: S3AD_ECOLX - Experimental evidence at protein level: Swiss-Prot protein existence level 1. Mediates bacterial resistance to the antibiotics streptomycin and spectinomycin. From Escherichia coli.
   1414..2002    +  rep_origin     ori: high-copy-number ColE1/pMB1/pBR322/pUC origin of replication
   2185..2234    +  CDS            lacI (fragment): lac repressor; lacI; The lac repressor binds to the lac operator to inhibit transcription in E. coli. This inhibition can be relieved by adding lactose or isopropyl-β-D-thiogalactopyranoside (IPTG).
   2331..2676    +  promoter       CaMV 35S promoter: strong constitutive promoter from cauliflower mosaic virus
   2628..2674    +  promoter       minimal CaMV 35S promoter: minimal 35S promoter from cauliflower mosaic virus
   2705..2758    +  misc_feature   TMV Ω: translational enhancer from the tobacco mosaic virus 5'-leader sequence (Gallie et al., 1988)
>Addgene plasmid | pICH51277 Sequencing Result | analyzer sequence | sequence record 461437
AATGTGAGACCACGAAGTGGCTCTTCAGTGGACGAAAGGGCCTCGTGATACGCCTATTTTTATAGGTTAA
TGTCATGATAATAATGGTTTCTTAGACGTCAGGTGGCACTTTTCGGGGAAATGTGCGCGGAACCCCTATT
TGTTTATTTTTCTAAATACATTCAAATATGTATCCGCTCATGAGACAATAACCCTGATAAATGCTTCAAT
AATATTGAAAAAGGAAGAGTATGCGCTCACGCAACTGGTCCAGAACCTTGACCGAACGCAGCGGTGGTAA
CGGCGCAGTGGCGGTTTTCATGGCTTGTTATGACTGTTTTTTTTTGGGGTACAGTCTATGCCTCGGGCAT
CCAAGCAGCAAGCGCGTTACGCCGTGGGTCGATGTTTGATGTTATGGAGCAGCAACGATGTTACGCAGCA
GGGCAGTCGCCCTAAAACAAAGTTAAACATCATGAGGGAAGCGGTGATCGCCGAAGTATCGACTCAACTA
TCAGAGGTAGTTGGCGTCATCGAGCGCCATCTCGAACCGACGTTGCTGGCCGTACATTTGTACGGCTCCG
CAGTGGATGGCGGCCTGAAGCCACACAGCGATATTGATTTGCTGGTTACGGTGACCGTAAGGCTTGATGA
AACAACGCGGCGAGCTTTGATCAACGACCTTTTGGAAACTTCGGCTTCCCCTGGAGAGAGCGAGATTCTC
CGCGCTGTAGAAGTCACCATTGTTGTGCACGACGACATCATTCCGTGGCGTTATCCAGCTAAGCGCGAAC
TGCAATTTGGAGAATGGCAGCGCAATGACATTCTTGCAGGTATCTTCGAGCCAGCCACGATCGACATTGA
TCTGGCTATCTTGCTGACAAAAGCAAGAGAACATAGCGTTGCCTTGGTAGGTCCAGCGGCGGAGGAACTC
TTTGATCCGGTTCCTGAACAGGATCTATTTGAGGCGCTAAATGAAACCTTAACGCTATGGAACTCGCCGC
CCGACTGGGCTGGCGATGAGCGAAATGTAGTGCTTACGTTGTCCCGCATTTGGTACAGCGCAGTAACCGG
CAAAATCGCGCCGAAGGATGTCGCTGCCGACTGGGCAATGGAGCGCCTGCCGGCCCAGTATCAGCCCGTC
ATACTTGAAGCTAGACAGGCTTATCTTGGACAAGAAGAAGATCGCTTGGCCTCGCGCGCAGATCAGTTGG
AAGAATTTGTCCATTACGTAAAAGGCGAGATCACCAAGGTAGTCGGCAAATAACTGTCAGACCAAGTTTA
CTCATATATACTTTAGATTGATTTAAAACTTCATTTTTAATTTAAAAGGATCTAGGTGAAGATCCTTTTT
GATAATCTCATGACCAAAATCCCTTAACGTGAGTTTTCGTTCCACTGAGCGTCAGACCCCGTAGAAAAGA
TCAAAGGATCTTCTTGAGATCCTTTTTTTCTGCGCGTAATCTGCTGCTTGCAAACAAAAAAACCACCGCT
ACCAGCGGTGGTTTGTTTGCCGGATCAAGAGCTACCAACTCTTTTTCCGAAGGTAACTGGCTTCAGCAGA
GCGCAGATACCAAATACTGTTCTTCTAGTGTAGCCGTAGTTAGGCCACCACTTCAAGAACTCTGTAGCAC
CGCCTACATACCTCGCTCTGCTAATCCTGTTACCAGTGGCTGCTGCCAGTGGCGATAAGTCGTGTCTTAC
CGGGTTGGACTCAAGACGATAGTTACCGGATAAGGCGCAGCGGTCGGGCTGAACGGGGGGTTCGTGCACA
CAGCCCAGCTTGGAGCGAACGACCTACACCGAACTGAGATACCTACAGCGTGAGCTATGAGAAAGCGCCA
CGCTTCCCGAAGGGAGAAAGGCGGACAGGTATCCGGTAAGCGGCAGGGTCGGAACAGGAGAGCGCACGAG
GGAGCTTCCAGGGGGAAACGCCTGGTATCTTTATAGTCCTGTCGGGTTTCGCCACCTCTGACTTGAGCGT
CGATTTTTGTGATGCTCGTCAGGGGGGCGGAGCCTATGGAAAAACGCCAGCAACGCGGCCTTTTTACGGT
TCCTGGCCTTTTGCTGGCCTTTTGCTCACATGTTCTTTCCTGCGTTATCCCCTGATTCTGTGGATAACCG
TATTACCGCCTTTGAGTGAGCTGATACCGCTCGCCGCAGCCGAACGACCGAGCGCAGCGAGTCAGTGAGC
GAGGAAGCGGAAGAGCGCCCAATACGCAAACCGCCTCTCCCCGCGCGTTGGCCGATTCATTAATCACTCT
GTGGTCTCAGGAGGTCAACATGGTGGAGCACGACACTCTGGTCTACTCCAAAAATGTCAAAGATACAGTC
TCAGAAGATCAAAGGGCTATTGAGACTTTTCAACAAAGGATAATTTCGGGAAACCTCCTCGGATTCCATT
GCCCAGCTATCTGTCACTTCATCGAAAGGACAGTAGAAAAGGAAGGTGGCTCCTACAAATGCCATCATTG
CGATAAAGGAAAGGCTATCATTCAAGATCTCTCTGCCGACAGTGGTCCCAAAGATGGACCCCCACCCACG
AGGAGCATCGTGGAAAAAGAAGAGGTTCCAACCACGTCTACAAAGCAAGTGGATTGATGTGACATCTCCA
CTGACGTAAGGGATGACGCACAATCCCACTATCCTTCGCAAGACCCTTCCTCTATATAAGGAAGTTCATT
TCATTTGGAGAGGACACGCTCGAGTATAAGAGCTCATTTTTACAACAATTACCAACAACAACAAACAACA
AACAACATTACAATTACATTTACAATTATCGATAC
